>Addgene plasmid #77707 | CROT gRNA (BRDN0001147219) | addgene full sequence | sequence record 188276 | Addgene Assembled Sequence
CCCGGGTGCAAAGATGGATAAAGTTTTAAACAGAGAGGAATCTTTGCAGCTAATGGACCTTCTAGGTCTT
GAAAGGAGTGGGAATTGGCTCCGGTGCCCGTCAGTGGGCAGAGCGCACATCGCCCACAGTCCCCGAGAAG
TTGGGGGGAGGGGTCGGCAATTGATCCGGTGCCTAGAGAAGGTGGCGCGGGGTAAACTGGGAAAGTGATG
TCGTGTACTGGCTCCGCCTTTTTCCCGAGGGTGGGGGAGAACCGTATATAAGTGCAGTAGTCGCCGTGAA
CGTTCTTTTTCGCAACGGGTTTGCCGCCAGAACACAGGTAAGTGCCGTGTGTGGTTCCCGCGGGCCTGGC
CTCTTTACGGGTTATGGCCCTTGCGTGCCTTGAATTACTTCCACCTGGCTGCAGTACGTGATTCTTGATC
CCGAGCTTCGGGTTGGAAGTGGGTGGGAGAGTTCGAGGCCTTGCGCTTAAGGAGCCCCTTCGCCTCGTGC
TTGAGTTGAGGCCTGGCCTGGGCGCTGGGGCCGCCGCGTGCGAATCTGGTGGCACCTTCGCGCCTGTCTC
GCTGCTTTCGATAAGTCTCTAGCCATTTAAAATTTTTGATGACCTGCTGCGACGCTTTTTTTCTGGCAAG
ATAGTCTTGTAAATGCGGGCCAAGATCTGCACACTGGTATTTCGGTTTTTGGGGCCGCGGGCGGCGACGG
GGCCCGTGCGTCCCAGCGCACATGTTCGGCGAGGCGGGGCCTGCGAGCGCGGCCACCGAGAATCGGACGG
GGGTAGTCTCAAGCTGGCCGGCCTGCTCTGGTGCCTGGCCTCGCGCCGCCGTGTATCGCCCCGCCCTGGG
CGGCAAGGCTGGCCCGGTCGGCACCAGTTGCGTGAGCGGAAAGATGGCCGCTTCCCGGCCCTGCTGCAGG
GAGCTCAAAATGGAGGACGCGGCGCTCGGGAGAGCGGGCGGGTGAGTCACCCACACAAAGGAAAAGGGCC
TTTCCGTCCTCAGCCGTCGCTTCATGTGACTCCACGGAGTACCGGGCGCCGTCCAGGCACCTCGATTAGT
TCTCGAGCTTTTGGAGTACGTCGTCTTTAGGTTGGGGGGAGGGGTTTTATGCGATGGAGTTTCCCCACAC
TGAGTGGGTGGAGACTGAAGTTAGGCCAGCTTGGCACTTGATGTAATTCTCCTTGGAATTTGCCCTTTTT
GAGTTTGGATCTTGGTTCATTCTCAAGCCTCAGACAGTGGTTCAAAGTTTTTTTCTTCCATTTCAGGTGT
CGTGACGTACGGCCACCATGACCGAGTACAAGCCCACGGTGCGCCTCGCCACCCGCGACGACGTCCCCAG
GGCCGTACGCACCCTCGCCGCCGCGTTCGCCGACTACCCCGCCACGCGCCACACCGTCGATCCGGACCGC
CACATCGAGCGGGTCACCGAGCTGCAAGAACTCTTCCTCACGCGCGTCGGGCTCGACATCGGCAAGGTGT
GGGTCGCGGACGACGGCGCCGCCGTGGCGGTCTGGACCACGCCGGAGAGCGTCGAAGCGGGGGCGGTGTT
CGCCGAGATCGGCCCGCGCATGGCCGAGTTGAGCGGTTCCCGGCTGGCCGCGCAGCAACAGATGGAAGGC
CTCCTGGCGCCGCACCGGCCCAAGGAGCCCGCGTGGTTCCTGGCCACCGTCGGAGTCTCGCCCGACCACC
AGGGCAAGGGTCTGGGCAGCGCCGTCGTGCTCCCCGGAGTGGAGGCGGCCGAGCGCGCCGGGGTGCCCGC
CTTCCTGGAGACCTCCGCGCCCCGCAACCTCCCCTTCTACGAGCGGCTCGGCTTCACCGTCACCGCCGAC
GTCGAGGTGCCCGAAGGACCGCGCACCTGGTGCATGACCCGCAAGCCCGGTGCCTGAACGCGTTAAGTCG
ACAATCAACCTCTGGATTACAAAATTTGTGAAAGATTGACTGGTATTCTTAACTATGTTGCTCCTTTTAC
GCTATGTGGATACGCTGCTTTAATGCCTTTGTATCATGCTATTGCTTCCCGTATGGCTTTCATTTTCTCC
TCCTTGTATAAATCCTGGTTGCTGTCTCTTTATGAGGAGTTGTGGCCCGTTGTCAGGCAACGTGGCGTGG
TGTGCACTGTGTTTGCTGACGCAACCCCCACTGGTTGGGGCATTGCCACCACCTGTCAGCTCCTTTCCGG
GACTTTCGCTTTCCCCCTCCCTATTGCCACGGCGGAACTCATCGCCGCCTGCCTTGCCCGCTGCTGGACA
GGGGCTCGGCTGTTGGGCACTGACAATTCCGTGGTGTTGTCGGGGAAATCATCGTCCTTTCCTTGGCTGC
TCGCCTGTGTTGCCACCTGGATTCTGCGCGGGACGTCCTTCTGCTACGTCCCTTCGGCCCTCAATCCAGC
GGACCTTCCTTCCCGCGGCCTGCTGCCGGCTCTGCGGCCTCTTCCGCGTCTTCGCCTTCGCCCTCAGACG
AGTCGGATCTCCCTTTGGGCCGCCTCCCCGCGTCGACTTTAAGACCAATGACTTACAAGGCAGCTGTAGA
TCTTAGCCACTTTTTAAAAGAAAAGGGGGGACTGGAAGGGCTAATTCACTCCCAACGAAGACAAGATCTG
CTTTTTGCTTGTACTGGGTCTCTCTGGTTAGACCAGATCTGAGCCTGGGAGCTCTCTGGCTAACTAGGGA
ACCCACTGCTTAAGCCTCAATAAAGCTTGCCTTGAGTGCTTCAAGTAGTGTGTGCCCGTCTGTTGTGTGA
CTCTGGTAACTAGAGATCCCTCAGACCCTTTTAGTCAGTGTGGAAAATCTCTAGCAGTACGTATAGTAGT
TCATGTCATCTTATTATTCAGTATTTATAACTTGCAAAGAAATGAATATCAGAGAGTGAGAGGAACTTGT
TTATTGCAGCTTATAATGGTTACAAATAAAGCAATAGCATCACAAATTTCACAAATAAAGCATTTTTTTC
ACTGCATTCTAGTTGTGGTTTGTCCAAACTCATCAATGTATCTTATCATGTCTGGCTCTAGCTATCCCGC
CCCTAACTCCGCCCATCCCGCCCCTAACTCCGCCCAGTTCCGCCCATTCTCCGCCCCATGGCTGACTAAT
TTTTTTTATTTATGCAGAGGCCGAGGCCGCCTCGGCCTCTGAGCTATTCCAGAAGTAGTGAGGAGGCTTT
TTTGGAGGCCTAGGGACGTACCCAATTCGCCCTATAGTGAGTCGTATTACGCGCGCTCACTGGCCGTCGT
TTTACAACGTCGTGACTGGGAAAACCCTGGCGTTACCCAACTTAATCGCCTTGCAGCACATCCCCCTTTC
GCCAGCTGGCGTAATAGCGAAGAGGCCCGCACCGATCGCCCTTCCCAACAGTTGCGCAGCCTGAATGGCG
AATGGG
[124 nt withheld, positions 3367-3490]
C
[91 nt withheld, positions 3492-3582]
A
[49 nt withheld, positions 3584-3632]
CCTTTGACGTTGGAGTCCACGTTCTTT
[37 nt withheld, positions 3660-3696]
ACCCTATCTCGGTCTATTCTTTTGATTTATAAGGGATTTTGCCGATTTCGGCCTATTGGTTAAAAAATGA
GCTGATTTAACAAAAATTTAACGCGAATTTTAACAAAATATTAACGCTTACAATTTAGGTGGCACTTTTC
GGGGAAATGTGCGCGGAACCCCTATTTGTTTATTTTTCTAAATACATTCAAATATGTATCCGCTCATGAG
ACAATAACCCTGATAAATGCTTCAATAATATTGAAAAAGGAAGAGTATGAGTATTCAACATTTCCGTGTC
GCCCTTATTCCCTTTTTTGCGGCATTTTGCCTTCCTGTTTTTGCTCACCCAGAAACGCTGGTGAAAGTAA
AAGATGCTGAAGATCAGTTGGGTGCACGAGTGGGTTACATCGAACTGGATCTCAACAGCGGTAAGATCCT
TGAGAGTTTTCGCCCCGAAGAACGTTTTCCAATGATGAGCACTTTTAAAGTTCTGCTATGTGGCGCGGTA
TTATCCCGTATTGACGCCGGGCAAGAGCAACTCGGTCGCCGCATACACTATTCTCAGAATGACTTGGTTG
AGTACTCACCAGTCACAGAAAAGCATCTTACGGATGGCATGACAGTAAGAGAATTATGCAGTGCTGCCAT
AACCATGAGTGATAACACTGCGGCCAACTTACTTCTGACAACGATCGGAGGACCGAAGGAGCTAACCGCT
TTTTTGCACAACATGGGGGATCATGTAACTCGCCTTGATCGTTGGGAACCGGAGCTGAATGAAGCCATAC
CAAACGACGAGCGTGACACCACGATGCCTGTAGCAATGGCAACAACGTTGCGCAAACTATTAACTGGCGA
ACTACTTACTCTAGCTTCCCGGCAACAATTAATAGACTGGATGGAGGCGGATAAAGTTGCAGGACCACTT
CTGCGCTCGGCCCTTCCGGCTGGCTGGTTTATTGCTGATAAATCTGGAGCCGGTGAGCGTGGGTCTCGCG
GTATCATTGCAGCACTGGGGCCAGATGGTAAGCCCTCCCGTATCGTAGTTATCTACACGACGGGGAGTCA
GGCAACTATGGATGAACGAAATAGACAGATCGCTGAGATAGGTGCCTCACTGATTAAGCATTGGTAACTG
TCAGACCAAGTTTACTCATATATACTTTAGATTGATTTAAAACTTCATTTTTAATTTAAAAGGATCTAGG
TGAAGATCCTTTTTGATAATCTCATGACCAAAATCCCTTAACGTGAGTTTTCGTTCCACTGAGCGTCAGA
CCCCGTAGAAAAGATCAAAGGATCTTCTTGAGATCCTTTTTTTCTGCGCGTAATCTGCTGCTTGCAAACA
AAAAAACCACCGCTACCAGCGGTGGTTTGTTTGCCGGATCAAGAGCTACCAACTCTTTTTCCGAAGGTAA
CTGGCTTCAGCAGAGCGCAGATACCAAATACTGTTCTTCTAGTGTAGCCGTAGTTAGGCCACCACTTCAA
GAACTCTGTAGCACCGCCTACATACCTCGCTCTGCTAATCCTGTTACCAGTGGCTGCTGCCAGTGGCGAT
AAGTCGTGTCTTACCGGGTTGGACTCAAGACGATAGTTACCGGATAAGGCGCAGCGGTCGGGCTGAACGG
GGGGTTCGTGCACACAGCCCAGCTTGGAGCGAACGACCTACACCGAACTGAGATACCTACAGCGTGAGCT
ATGAGAAAGCGCCACGCTTCCCGAAGGGAGAAAGGCGGACAGGTATCCGGTAAGCGGCAGGGTCGGAACA
GGAGAGCGCACGAGGGAGCTTCCAGGGGGAAACGCCTGGTATCTTTATAGTCCTGTCGGGTTTCGCCACC
TCTGACTTGAGCGTCGATTTTTGTGATGCTCGTCAGGGGGGCGGAGCCTATGGAAAAACGCCAGCAACGC
GGCCTTTTTACGGTTCCTGGCCTTTTGCTGGCCTTTTGCTCACATGTTCTTTCCTGCGTTATCCCCTGAT
TCTGTGGATAACCGTATTACCGCCTTTGAGTGAGCTGATACCGCTCGCCGCAGCCGAACGACCGAGCGCA
GCGAGTCAGTGAGCGAGGAAGCGGAAGAGCGCCCAATACGCAAACCGCCTCTCCCCGCGCGTTGGCCGAT
TCATTAATGCAGCTGGCACGACAGGTTTCCCGACTGGAAAGCGGGCAGTGAGCGCAACGCAATTAATGTG
AGTTAGCTCACTCATTAGGCACCCCAGGCTTTACACTTTATGCTTCCGGCTCGTATGTTGTGTGGAATTG
TGAGCGGATAACAATTTCACACAGGAAACAGCTATGACCATGATTACGCCAAGCGCGCAATTAACCCTCA
CTAAAGGGAACAAAAGCTGGAGCTGCAAGCTTAATGTAGTCTTATGCAATACTCTTGTAGTCTTGCAACA
TGGTAACGATGAGTTAGCAACATGCCTTACAAGGAGAGAAAAAGCACCGTGCATGCCGATTGGTGGAAGT
AAGGTGGTACGATCGTGCCTTATTAGGAAGGCAACAGACGGGTCTGACATGGATTGGACGAACCACTGAA
TTGCCGCATTGCAGAGATATTGTATTTAAGTGCCTAGCTCGATACATAAACGGGTCTCTCTGGTTAGACC
AGATCTGAGCCTGGGAGCTCTCTGGCTAACTAGGGAACCCACTGCTTAAGCCTCAATAAAGCTTGCCTTG
AGTGCTTCAAGTAGTGTGTGCCCGTCTGTTGTGTGACTCTGGTAACTAGAGATCCCTCAGACCCTTTTAG
TCAGTGTGGAAAATCTCTAGCAGTGGCGCCCGAACAGGGACTTGAAAGCGAAAGGGAAACCAGAGGAGCT
CTCTCGACGCAGGACTCGGCTTGCTGAAGCGCGCACGGCAAGAGGCGAGGGGCGGCGACTGGTGAGTACG
CCAAAAATTTTGACTAGCGGAGGCTAGAAGGAGAGAGATGGGTGCGAGAGCGTCAGTATTAAGCGGGGGA
GAATTAGATCGCGATGGGAAAAAATTCGGTTAAGGCCAGGGGGAAAGAAAAAATATAAATTAAAACATAT
AGTATGGGCAAGCAGGGAGCTAGAACGATTCGCAGTTAATCCTGGCCTGTTAGAAACATCAGAAGGCTGT
AGACAAATACTGGGACAGCTACAACCATCCCTTCAGACAGGATCAGAAGAACTTAGATCATTATATAATA
CAGTAGCAACCCTCTATTGTGTGCATCAAAGGATAGAGATAAAAGACACCAAGGAAGCTTTAGACAAGAT
AGAGGAAGAGCAAAACAAAAGTAAGACCACCGCACAGCAAGCGGCCGCTGATCTTCAGACCTGGAGGAGG
AGATATGAGGGACAATTGGAGAAGTGAATTATATAAATATAAAGTAGTAAAAATTGAACCATTAGGAGTA
GCACCCACCAAGGCAAAGAGAAGAGTGGTGCAGAGAGAAAAAAGAGCAGTGGGAATAGGAGCTTTGTTCC
TTGGGTTCTTGGGAGCAGCAGGAAGCACTATGGGCGCAGCGTCAATGACGCTGACGGTACAGGCCAGACA
ATTATTGTCTGGTATAGTGCAGCAGCAGAACAATTTGCTGAGGGCTATTGAGGCGCAACAGCATCTGTTG
CAACTCACAGTCTGGGGCATCAAGCAGCTCCAGGCAAGAATCCTGGCTGTGGAAAGATACCTAAAGGATC
AACAGCTCCTGGGGATTTGGGGTTGCTCTGGAAAACTCATTTGCACCACTGCTGTGCCTTGGAATGCTAG
TTGGAGTAATAAATCTCTGGAACAGATTTGGAATCACACGACCTGGATGGAGTGGGACAGAGAAATTAAC
AATTACACAAGCTTAATACACTCCTTAATTGAAGAATCGCAAAACCAGCAAGAAAAGAATGAACAAGAAT
TATTGGAATTAGATAAATGGGCAAGTTTGTGGAATTGGTTTAACATAACAAATTGGCTGTGGTATATAAA
ATTATTCATAATGATAGTAGGAGGCTTGGTAGGTTTAAGAATAGTTTTTGCTGTACTTTCTATAGTGAAT
AGAGTTAGGCAGGGATATTCACCATTATCGTTTCAGACCCACCTCCCAACCCCGAGGGGACCCAGAGAGG
GCCTATTTCCCATGATTCCTTCATATTTGCATATACGATACAAGGCTGTTAGAGAGATAATTAGAATTAA
TTTGACTGTAAACACAAAGATATTAGTACAAAATACGTGACGTAGAAAGTAATAATTTCTTGGGTAGTTT
GCAGTTTTAAAATTATGTTTTAAAATGGACTATCATATGCTTACCGTAACTTGAAAGTATTTCGATTTCT
TGGCTTTATATATCTTGTGGAAAGGACGAAACACCGGGAGATCCAACAGTACGCTGGTTTTAGAGCTAGA
AATAGCAAGTTAAAATAAGGCTAGTCCGTTATCAACTTGAAAAAGTGGCACCGAGTCGGTGCTTTTTTAA
GCTTGGCGTAACTAGATCTTGAGACAAATGGCAGTATTCATCCACAATTTTAAAAGAAAAGGGGGGATTG
GGGGGTACAGTGCAGGGGAAAGAATAGTAGACATAATAGCAACAGACATACAAACTAAAGAATTACAAAA
ACAAATTACAAAAATTCAAAATTTTCGGGTTTATTACAGGGACAGCAGAGATCCACTTTGGCGCCGGCTC
GAGGGGG
Features (pLannotate 1.2.2; 29 found; start..end, strand, type, name):
     14..80      +  CDS            small t antigen (fragment): SV40 (simian virus 40) small t antigen
    106..317     +  promoter       EF-1α core promoter: core promoter for human elongation factor EF-1α
    318..1256    +  intron         EF-1α intron A: intron upstream of the start codon of human EF-1α
   1278..1877    +  CDS            PuroR (fragment): puromycin N-acetyltransferase; pac from Streptomyces; confers resistance to puromycin
   1893..2481    +  misc_feature   WPRE: woodchuck hepatitis virus posttranscriptional regulatory element
   2532..2551    +  misc_feature   cPPT/CTS (fragment): central polypurine tract and central termination sequence of HIV-1
   2553..2786    +  LTR            3' LTR (ΔU3): self-inactivating 3' long terminal repeat (LTR) from HIV-1
   2864..2985    +  polyA_signal   SV40 poly(A) signal: SV40 polyadenylation signal
   3025..3160    +  rep_origin     SV40 ori: SV40 origin of replication
   3181..3199    -  promoter       T7 promoter: promoter for bacteriophage T7 RNA polymerase
   3207..3362    +  CDS            lacZα (fragment): LacZα fragment of β-galactosidase; lacZ fragment
   3367..3795    +  rep_origin     f1 ori (sequence partly withheld): f1 bacteriophage origin of replication; arrow indicates direction of (+) strand synthesis
   3848..3952    +  promoter       AmpR promoter: bla
   3953..4813    +  CDS            AmpR: β-lactamase; bla; confers resistance to ampicillin, carbenicillin, and related antibiotics
   4984..5572    +  rep_origin     ori: high-copy-number ColE1/pMB1/pBR322/pUC origin of replication
   5755..5847    +  CDS            lacI (fragment): lac repressor; lacI; The lac repressor binds to the lac operator to inhibit transcription in E. coli. This inhibition can be relieved by adding lactose or isopropyl-β-D-thiogalactopyranoside (IPTG).
   5860..5881    +  protein_bind   CAP binding site: CAP binding activates transcription in the presence of cAMP. E. coli catabolite activator protein
   5896..5926    +  promoter       lac promoter: promoter for the E. coli lac operon
   5934..5950    +  protein_bind   lac operator: The lac repressor binds to the lac operator to inhibit transcription in E. coli. This inhibition can be relieved by adding lactose or isopropyl-β-D-thiogalactopyranoside (IPTG). lac repressor encoded by lacI
   5995..6013    +  promoter       T3 promoter: promoter for bacteriophage T3 RNA polymerase
   6041..6267    +  promoter       RSV promoter: Rous sarcoma virus enhancer/promoter
   6268..6448    +  LTR            5' LTR (truncated): truncated 5' long terminal repeat (LTR) from HIV-1
   6495..6620    +  misc_feature   HIV-1 Ψ: packaging signal of human immunodeficiency virus type 1
   6604..6967    +  CDS            HIV-1 gag (fragment): gag protein from human immunodeficiency virus 1; gag
   7113..7346    +  misc_feature   RRE: The Rev response element (RRE) of HIV-1 allows for Rev-dependent mRNA export from the nucleus to the cytoplasm.
   7723..7749    +  CDS            Rev (fragment): human immunodeficiency virus 1 (HIV-1) Rev protein; rev; enhances nuclear export of unspliced and incompletely spliced viral mRNAs
   7753..7993    +  promoter       U6 promoter: RNA polymerase III promoter for human U6 snRNA
   8023..8098    +  misc_RNA       gRNA scaffold: guide RNA scaffold for the Streptococcus pyogenes CRISPR/Cas9 system
   8154..8271    +  misc_feature   cPPT/CTS: central polypurine tract and central termination sequence of HIV-1
