[The description below was written by a language model from this plasmid's Addgene catalogue record and pLannotate feature annotations shown in this document.]
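Description:
CROT gRNA (BRDN0001147219) is a third-generation lentiviral guide RNA plasmid built on the lentiGuide-Puro backbone and designed to target human CROT (also known as COT) for CRISPR/Cas9 editing in mammalian cells. It is maintained in E. coli as a high-copy plasmid through a ColE1/pUC-type origin with ampicillin selection from the β-lactamase gene. The backbone also carries an f1 origin, an SV40 origin and poly(A) signal, and remnants of lac and phage promoter elements that have no role in the payload.

The lentiviral transfer cassette begins with an RSV promoter fused to a truncated HIV-1 5' LTR, which drives production of the genomic RNA without Tat. This is followed by the Ψ packaging signal with a partial gag sequence, the Rev response element for Rev-dependent nuclear export, and a cPPT/CTS. It ends in a ΔU3 self-inactivating 3' LTR. Within this unit, a human U6 RNA polymerase III promoter expresses the CROT-specific spacer joined to the Streptococcus pyogenes gRNA scaffold. Downstream, an EF-1α core promoter with its intron A drives puromycin N-acetyltransferase, allowing puromycin selection of transduced cells, and a WPRE enhances transcript expression.

The plasmid does not encode Cas9, so it must be paired with a separate Cas9 vector or used in cells that already express the nuclease. The depositor notes link it to a human kinome gRNA collection, and the guide was designed against two CROT reference transcripts. It is suited to single-gene knockout experiments delivered by lentiviral transduction.
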