Addgene plasmid #77707: CROT gRNA (BRDN0001147219)
Purpose: 3rd generation lentiviral gRNA plasmid targeting human CROT
Depositing lab: John Doench & David Root. Depositing organization: Broad Institute. Publication: Optimized sgRNA design to maximize activity and minimize off-target effects of CRISPR-Cas9. Doench JG, Fusi N, Sullender M, Hegde M, Vaimberg EW, Donovan KF, Smith I, Tothova Z, Wilen C, Orchard R, Virgin HW, Listgarten J, Root DE. Nat Biotechnol. 2016 Jan 18. doi: 10.1038/nbt.3437. PubMed 26780180.
Backbone
  Vector backbone: lentiGuide-Puro
  Backbone manufacturer: Zhang Lab (Addgene plasmid # 52963)
  Vector type: Mammalian Expression, Lentiviral, CRISPR
  Selectable markers: Puromycin
Growth in bacteria
  Bacterial resistance: Ampicillin, 100 μg/mL
  Growth temperature: 37°C
  Growth strain: DH5alpha
  Copy number: High Copy
Gene/Insert
  Gene/Insert name: CROT (alt names: CROT; NM_001143935.1)
  gRNA/shRNA sequence: GGAGATCCAACAGTACGCTG
  Species: H. sapiens (human)
  Entrez Gene: CROT (a.k.a. COT)
  Promoter: hU6
  Cloning method: Unknown
  Sequencing primers: 5′ U6-F; 3′ pS2-R
Terms and licenses: Academic/Nonprofit Terms; Industry Terms: Not Available to Industry
Depositor comments: The gRNA was designed to target the following Genbank reference sequence(s): NM_001143935.1,NM_021151.3. Note that this plasmid does NOT contain Cas9. It should be used in conjunction with lentiCas9-Blast (Addgene #52962) or otherwise with cell lines already expressing Cas9. Browse the full kinome gRNA library at http://www.addgene.org/pooled-library/broadgpp-human-kinome/ or visit http://www.broadinstitute.org/rnai/public/ for detailed protocols and information.
How to cite: CROT gRNA (BRDN0001147219) was a gift from John Doench & David Root (Addgene plasmid # 77707 ; http://n2t.net/addgene:77707 ; RRID:Addgene_77707)
