>Addgene plasmid #77707 | CROT gRNA (BRDN0001147219) | depositor partial sequence | sequence record 145167 | Target Sequence
GGAGATCCAACAGTACGCTG
