>Addgene plasmid #77707 | CROT gRNA (BRDN0001147219) | addgene partial sequence | sequence record 188275 | hU6-F
GTAGAAAGTAATAATTTCTTGGGTAGTTTGCAGTTTTAAAATTATGTTTTAAAATGGACTATCATATGCT
TACCGTAACTTGAAAGTATTTCGATTTCTTGGCTTTATATATCTTGTGGAAAGGACGAAACACCGGGAGA
TCCAACAGTACGCTGGTTTTAGAGCTAGAAATAGCAAGTTAAAATAAGGCTAGTCCGTTATCAACTTGAA
AAAGTGGCACCGAGTCGGTGCTTTTTTAAGCTTGGCGTAACTAGATCTTGAGACAAATGGCAGTATTCAT
CCACAATTTTAAAAGAAAAGGGGGGATTGGGGGGTACAGTGCAGGGGAAAGAATAGTAGACATAATAGCA
ACAGACATACAAACTAAAGAATTACAAAAACAAATTACAAAAATTCAAAATTTTCGGGTTTATTACAGGG
ACAGCAGAGATCCACTTTGGCGCCGGCTCGAGGGGGCCCGGGTGCAAAGATGGATAAAGTTTTAAACAGA
GAGGAATCTTTGCAGCTAATGGACCTTCTAGGTCTTGAAAGGAGTGGGAATTGGCTCCGGTGCCCGTCAG
TGGGCAGAGC
